>Addgene plasmid #63530 | pFusB3-46 | depositor partial sequence | sequence record 105578 | pFUSB3_GTC
AGTCTTAAGCGTCTCATGGCCTGACCCCGGACCAAGTGGTGGCTATCGCCAGCAACAATGGCGGCAAGCA
AGCGCTCGAAACGGTGCAGCGGCTGTTGCCGGTGCTGTGCCAGGACCATGGCCTGACCCCGGACCAAGTG
GTGGCTATCGCCAGCAACGGTGGCGGCAAGCAAGCGCTCGAAACGGTGCAGCGGCTGTTGCCGGTGCTGT
GCCAGGACCATGGCCTGACTCCGGACCAAGTGGTGGCTATCGCCAGCCACGATGGCGGCAAGCAAGCGCT
CGAAACGGTGCAGCGGCTGTTGCCGGTGCTGTGCCAGGACCATGGCCTGACCCCGGACCAAGTGGTGGCT
ATCGAGACGTC
