>Addgene plasmid #63530 | pFusB3-46 | depositor partial sequence | sequence record 105579 | FusB3
CGTCTCATGGCCTGACCCCGGACCAAGTGGTGGCTATCGAGACCGGCGCCGCTACAGGGCGCGTCCCATT
CGCCATTCAGGCTGCGCAACTGTTGGGAAGGGCGATCGGTGCGGGCCTCTTCGCTATTACGCCAGCTGGC
GAAAGGGGGATGTGCTGCAAGGCGATTAAGTTGGGTAACGCCAGGGTTTTCCCAGTCACGACGTTGTAAA
ACGACGGCCAGTGAGCGCGCGTAATACGACTCACTATAGGGCGAATTGGGTACCGGGCCCCCCCTCGAGG
TCCTCCAGCTTTTGTTCCCTTTAGTGAGGGTTAATTGCGCGCTTGGCGTAATCATGGTCATAGCTGTTTC
CTGTGTGAAATTGTTATCCGCTCACAATTCCACACAACATACGAGCCGGAAGCATAAAGTGTAAAGCCTG
GGGTGCCTAATGAGTGAGCTAACTCACATTAATTGCGTTGCGCTCACTGCCCGCTTTCCACCGGTGGTCT
CGCCAGGACCATGGCCTGACCCCGGACCAAGTGGTGGCTATCGAGACGTCTAGACCAGCCAGGACAGAAA
TGCCTCGACTTCGCTGCTACCCAAGGTTGCCGGGTGACGCACACCGTGGAAACGGATGAAGGCACGAACC
CAGTGGACATAAGCCTGTTCGGTTCGTAAGCTGTAATGCAAGTAGCGTATGCGCTCACGCAACTGGTCCA
GAACCTTGACCGAACGCAGCGGTGGTAACGGCGCAGTGGCGGTTTTCATGGCTTGTTATGACTGTTTTTT
TGGGGTACAGTCTATGCCTCGGGCATCCAAGCAGCAAGCGCGTTACGCCGTGGGTCGATGTTTGATGTTA
TGGAGCAGCAACGATGTTACGCAGCAGGGCAGTCGCCCTAAAACAAAGTTAAACATTATGAGGGAAGCGG
TGATCGCCGAAGTATCGACTCAACTATCAGAGGTAGTTGGCGTCATCGAGCGCCATCTCGAACCGACGTT
GCTGGCCGTACATTTGTACGGCTCCGCAGTGGATGGCGGCCTGAAGCCACACAGTGATATTGATTTGCTG
GTTACGGTGACCGTAAGGCTTGATGAAACAACGCGGCGAGCTTTGATCAACGACCTTTTGGAAACTTCGG
CTTCCCCTGGAGAGAGCGAGATTCTCCGCGCTGTAGAAGTCACCATTGTTGTGCACGACGACATCATTCC
GTGGCGTTATCCAGCTAAGCGCGAACTGCAATTTGGAGAATGGCAGCGCAATGACATTCTTGCAGGTATC
TTCGAGCCAGCCACGATCGACATTGATCTGGCTATCTTGCTGACAAAAGCAAGAGAACATAGCGTTGCCT
TGGTAGGTCCAGCGGCGGAGGAACTCTTTGATCCGGTTCCTGAACAGGATCTATTTGAGGCGCTAAATGA
AACCTTAACGCTATGGAACTCGCCGCCCGACTGGGCTGGCGATGAGCGAAATGTAGTGCTTACGTTGTCC
CGCATTTGGTACAGCGCAGTAACCGGCAAAATCGCGCCGAAGGATGTCGCTGCCGACTGGGCAATGGAGC
GCCTGCCGGCCCAGTATCAGCCCGTCATACTTGAAGCTAGACAGGCTTATCTTGGACAAGAAGAAGATCG
CTTGGCCTCGCGCGCAGATCAGTTGGAAGAATTTGTCCACTACGTGAAAGGCGAGATCACCAAGGTAGTC
GGCAAATAACCCTCGAGCCACCCATGACCAAAATCCCTTAACGTGAGTTACGCGTCGTTCCACTGAGCGT
CAGACCCCGTAGAAAAGATCAAAGGATCTTCTTGAGATCCTTTTTTTCTGCGCGTAATCTGCTGCTTGCA
AACAAAAAAACCACCGCTACCAGCGGTGGTTTGTTTGCCGGATCAAGAGCTACCAACTCTTTTTCCGAAG
GTAACTGGCTTCAGCAGAGCGCAGATACCAAATACTGTCCTTCTAGTGTAGCCGTAGTTAGGCCACCACT
TCAAGAACTCTGTAGCACCGCCTACATACCTCGCTCTGCTAATCCTGTTACCAGTGGCTGCTGCCAGTGG
CGATAAGTCGTGTCTTACCGGGTTGGACTCAAGACGATAGTTACCGGATAAGGCGCAGCGGTCGGGCTGA
ACGGGGGGTTCGTGCACACAGCCCAGCTTGGAGCGAACGACCTACACCGAACTGAGATACCTACAGCGTG
AGCATTGAGAAAGCGCCACGCTTCCCGAAGGGAGAAAGGCGGACAGGTATCCGGTAAGCGGCAGGGTCGG
AACAGGAGAGCGCACGAGGGAGCTTCCAGGGGGAAACGCCTGGTATCTTTATAGTCCTGTCGGGTTTCGC
CACCTCTGACTTGAGCGTCGATTTTTGTGATGCTCGTCAGGGGGGCGGAGCCTATGGAAAAACGCCAGCA
ACGCGGCCTTTTTACGGTTCCTGGCCTTTTGCTGGCCTTTTGCTCACATGTTCTTTCCTGCGTTATCCCC
TGATTCTGTGGATAACCGTATTACCGCCTTTGAGTGAGCTGATACCGCTCGCCGCAGCCGAACGACCGAG
CGCAGCGAGTCAGTGAGCGAGGAAGCGGAAGAGCGCCCAATACGCAAACCGCCTCTCCCCGCGCGTTGGC
CGATTCATTAATGCAGCTGGCACGACAGGTTTCCCGACTGGAAAGCGGGCAGTGAGCGCAACGCAATTAA
TACGCGTACCGCTAGCCAGGAAGAGTTTGTAGAAACGCAAAAAGGCCATCCGTCAGGATGGCCTTCTGCT
TAGTTTGATGCCTGGCAGTTTATGGCGGGCGTCCTGCCCGCCACCCTCCGGGCCGTTGCTTCACAACGTT
CAAATCCGCTCCCGGCGGATTTGTCCTACTCAGGAGAGCGTTCACCGACAAACAACAGATAAAACGAAAG
GCCCAGTCTTCCGACTGAGCCTTTCGTTTTATTTGATGCCTGGCAGTTCCCTACTCTCGCGTTAACGCTA
GCATGGATGTTTTCCCAGTCACGACGTTGTAAAACGACGGCCAGTCTTAAG
