>Addgene plasmid #63530 | pFusB3-46 | addgene partial sequence | sequence record 116359 | pCR8_R1 5'-cgaaccgaacaggcttatgt-3'
GGTGTGCGTCACCCGGCAACCTTGGGTAGCAGCGAAGTCGAGGCATTTCTGTCCTGGCTGGTCTAGACGT
CTCGATAGCCACCACTTGGTCCGGGGTCAGGCCATGGTCCTGGCACAGCACCGGCAACAGCCGCTGCACC
GTTTCGAGCGCTTGCTTGCCGCCATCGTGGCTGGCGATAGCCACCACTTGGTCCGGAGTCAGGCCATGGT
CCTGGCACAGCACCGGCAACAGCCGCTGCACCGTTTCGAGCGCTTGCTTGCCGCCACCGTTGCTGGCGAT
AGCCACCACTTGGTCCGGGGTCAGGCCATGGTCCTGGCACAGCACCGGCAACAGCCGCTGCACCGTTTCG
AGCGCTTGCTTGCCGCCATTGTTGCTGGCGATAGCCACCACTTGGTCCGGGGTCAGGCCATGAGACGCTT
AAGACTGGCCGTCGTTTTACAACGTCGTGACTGGGAAAACATCCATGCTAGCGTTAACGCGAGAGTAGGG
AACTGCCAGGCATCAAATAAAACGAAAGGCTCAGTCGGAAGACTGGGCCTTTCGTTTTATCTGTTGTTTG
TCGGTGAACGCTCTCCTGAGTAGGACAAATCCGCCGGGAGCGGATTTGAACGTTGTGAAGCAACGGCCCG
GAGGGTGGCGGGCAGGACGCCCGCCATAAACTGCCAGGCATCAAACTAAGCAGAAGGCCATCCTGACGGA
TGGCCTTTTTGCGTTTCTACAAACTCTTCCTGGCTAGCGGTACGCGTATTAATTGCGTTGCGCTCACTGC
CCGCTTTCCAGTCGGGAAACCTGTCGTGCCAGCTGCATTAATGAATCGGCCAACGCGCGGGGAGAGGCGG
TTTGCGTATTGGGCGCTCTTCCGCTTCCTCG
