[The description below was written by a language model from this plasmid's Addgene catalogue record.]
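Description:
pFusB3-46 is a bacterial library plasmid from the FusX system, a one-step assembly method for building TALE repeat arrays used in TALENs and related genome-targeting proteins. It is built on the FusB3 backbone (about 3 kb without insert), is maintained at high copy in standard E. coli cloning strains, and is selected with spectinomycin. The record gives no feature table, so the origin of replication and any other backbone elements are not stated. The listed sequencing primers are pCR8-type, which suggests a pCR8-related backbone, but this is not stated outright.

The synthetic insert is a pre-assembled trimer of TALE repeats carrying the repeat-variable diresidues NN, NG and HD. By the standard TALE code these recognise G, T and C respectively, which matches the alternative name B3_GTC. This trimer occupies RVD positions 13 to 15 of the final array. It was cloned through BsaI sites that were destroyed in the process, as is typical of Golden Gate cloning with type IIS enzymes, which cut outside their recognition sites and leave defined overhangs for ordered, seamless ligation.

There is no promoter or expression cassette recorded, which fits its role as an intermediate module rather than an expression vector. In use, the plasmid whose triplet matches positions 13 to 15 of the chosen DNA target is picked from the B3 library. It is then combined with the corresponding modules for the other positions and a receiving TALE backbone to produce a complete custom DNA-binding domain in a single reaction.
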