Addgene plasmid #63530: pFusB3-46
Purpose: Encodes RVD positions 13-15 in TALEN assembly
Depositing lab: Stephen Ekker. Depositing organization: Mayo Foundation for Medical Education and Research. Publication: FusX: A rapid one-step TALE assembly system for genome science. Ma AC, McNulty MS, Tanya PL, Jarryd CM, Martinez-Galvez G, Argue DP, Lee HB, Urban MD, Bullard CE, Blackburn PR, Man TK, Clark KJ, Ekker SC. Hum Gene Ther. 2016 Jun;27(6):451-63. doi: 10.1089/hum.2015.172 PubMed 26854857.
Backbone
  Vector backbone: FusB3
  Backbone size w/o insert (bp): 2991
  Vector type: TALEN
Growth in bacteria
  Bacterial resistance: Spectinomycin, 50 μg/mL
  Growth temperature: 37°C
  Growth strain: DH5alpha
  Copy number: High Copy
Gene/Insert
  Gene/Insert name: NN NG HD (alt name: B3_GTC)
  Species: Synthetic
  Mutation: none
  Cloning method: Restriction Enzyme; 5′ cloning site BsaI (destroyed during cloning); 3′ cloning site BsaI (destroyed during cloning)
  Sequencing primers: 5′ pCR8_F1; 3′ pCR8_R1
Terms and licenses: Academic/Nonprofit Terms; Industry Terms: Not Available to Industry
How to cite: pFusB3-46 was a gift from Stephen Ekker (Addgene plasmid # 63530 ; http://n2t.net/addgene:63530 ; RRID:Addgene_63530)
